Addgene plasmid #148694: pnYC-NvM-DmNot4_813-836_AF
Purpose: Bacterial Expression of DmNot4_813-836
Depositing lab: Elisa Izaurralde. Depositing organization: Max Planck Institute for Developmental Biology. Publication: A conserved CAF40-binding motif in metazoan NOT4 mediates association with the CCR4-NOT complex. Keskeny C, Raisch T, Sgromo A, Igreja C, Bhandari D, Weichenrieder O, Izaurralde E. Genes Dev. 2019 Feb 1;33(3-4):236-252. doi: 10.1101/gad.320952.118. Epub 2019 Jan 28. PubMed 30692204.
Backbone
  Vector backbone: Unknown
  Vector type: Bacterial Expression
Growth in bacteria
  Bacterial resistance: Chloramphenicol, 25 μg/mL
  Growth temperature: 37°C
  Growth strain: DH5alpha
  Copy number: Low Copy
Gene/Insert
  Gene/Insert name: DmNot4_813-836
  Species: D. melanogaster (fly)
  Entrez Gene: CG31716 (a.k.a. CG5244, cg5251, CG5251, Dmel\CG31716, not3/5, not4, NOT4)
  Cloning method: Unknown
Terms and licenses: Academic/Nonprofit Terms; Industry Terms: Not Available to Industry
Depositor comments: sequence given by NCBI:NM_001273415.1; Uniprot.: M9PCL9. Plasmids from this collection were made available to the research community and donated after the lab closed. Please note that the sequence provided by the depositing laboratory may be theoretical/predicted or based on Sanger sequencing results. There may be discrepancies between sequencing results obtained by Addgene and the depositor sequence. If an Addgene verified sequence is not available, please contact before placing your order to request that our lab fully sequence the plasmid.
How to cite: pnYC-NvM-DmNot4_813-836_AF was a gift from Elisa Izaurralde (Addgene plasmid # 148694 ; http://n2t.net/addgene:148694 ; RRID:Addgene_148694)
