[The description below was written by a language model from this plasmid's Addgene catalogue record and pLannotate feature annotations shown in this document.]
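Description:
pnYC-NvM-DmNot4_813-836_AF is a bacterial expression plasmid of about 5.6 kb for producing a short peptide from Drosophila melanogaster NOT4 (CG31716), residues 813–836, in E. coli. The catalogue lists the backbone as unknown, but the annotated features point to a pACYC184-like scaffold. It carries a p15A origin of replication, a chloramphenicol acetyltransferase gene with its own cat promoter (spanning the sequence origin), and several disrupted fragments of the tetracycline resistance gene with its tet promoter, along with small IS1, resD and RSF ori remnants. Selection is with chloramphenicol and the plasmid is recorded as low copy. Because p15A is compatible with ColE1-type origins, the plasmid can be maintained with a second expression vector, which would suit co-expression of binding partners, although the record does not say this was the intent.

The expression cassette lies within the interrupted tetracycline gene region. It consists of a T7 promoter followed by a lac operator, the phage T7 gene 10 ribosome binding site, and a T7 terminator, so transcription depends on T7 RNA polymerase and is IPTG-inducible in a suitable host. The open reading frame begins with a cytosolic maltose-binding protein lacking a signal sequence. The NOT4 segment is not separately annotated and presumably occupies the unannotated stretch downstream of MBP, giving an N-terminal MBP fusion. Any linker or protease cleavage site is not stated. A short match to a T7 gene 10B-derived tag just before the terminator is probably vector-derived sequence. The associated publication concerns a conserved CAF40-binding motif in metazoan NOT4 that mediates association with the CCR4-NOT complex, consistent with use of this peptide fusion in binding or structural studies.
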