Features (pLannotate 1.2.2; 17 found; start..end, strand, type, name):
    738..833     -  CDS            resD (fragment): REDF_ECOLI - Also known as D. Protein inferred from homology: Swiss-Prot protein existence level 3. Acts as a repressor of transcription and as a site-specific resolvase that cleaves at the RfsF site. From Escherichia coli (strain K12).
    823..880     +  CDS            TcR (fragment): tetracycline efflux protein; tet; confers resistance to tetracycline
    877..970     -  CDS            TcR (fragment): tetracycline efflux protein; tet; confers resistance to tetracycline
   1474..2374    -  CDS            TcR (fragment): tetracycline efflux protein; tet; confers resistance to tetracycline
   2401..2419    +  promoter       T7 promoter: promoter for bacteriophage T7 RNA polymerase
   2420..2444    +  protein_bind   lac operator: The lac repressor binds to the lac operator to inhibit transcription in E. coli. This inhibition can be relieved by adding lactose or isopropyl-β-D-thiogalactopyranoside (IPTG). lac repressor encoded by lacI
   2459..2481    +  RBS            RBS: efficient ribosome binding site from bacteriophage T7 gene 10 (Olins and Rangwala, 1989)
   2492..3588    +  CDS            MBP (fragment): maltose binding protein from E. coli; malE (mutated); This version of the gene does not encode a signal sequence, so MBP will remain in the cytosol.
   3749..3798    +  CDS            SET1 (fragment): solubility-enhancement tag derived from T7 phage gene 10B
   3806..3853    +  terminator     T7 terminator: transcription terminator for bacteriophage T7 RNA polymerase
   3876..3980    -  CDS            TcR (fragment): tetracycline efflux protein; tet; confers resistance to tetracycline
   4028..4056    -  promoter       tet promoter: E. coli promoter for tetracycline efflux protein gene
   4168..4713    +  rep_origin     p15A ori: Plasmids containing the medium-copy-number p15A origin of replication can be propagated in E. coli cells that contain a second plasmid with the ColE1 origin.
   4801..4856    +  rep_origin     RSF ori (fragment): Plasmids containing the RSF 1030 origin of replication can be propagated in E. coli cells that contain additional plasmids with compatible origins.
   4975..5118    -  mobile_element IS1 (fragment): prokaryotic transposable element IS1
   5239..5341    +  promoter       cat promoter: promoter of the E. coli cat gene encoding chloramphenicol acetyltransferase
   5342..440     +  CDS            CmR (across the origin): chloramphenicol acetyltransferase; cat; confers resistance to chloramphenicol
>Addgene plasmid #148694 | pnYC-NvM-DmNot4_813-836_AF | depositor full sequence | sequence record 291142 | Full Sequence
GTATGGCAATGAAAGACGGTGAGCTGGTGATATGGGATAGTGTTCACCCTTGTTACACCGTTTTCCATGA
GCAAACTGAAACGTTTTCATCGCTCTGGAGTGAATACCACGACGATTTCCGGCAGTTTCTACACATATAT
TCGCAAGATGTGGCGTGTTACGGTGAAAACCTGGCCTATTTCCCTAAAGGGTTTATTGAGAATATGTTTT
TCGTCTCAGCCAATCCCTGGGTGAGTTTCACCAGTTTTGATTTAAACGTGGCCAATATGGACAACTTCTT
CGCCCCCGTTTTCACCATGGGCAAATATTATACGCAAGGCGACAAGGTGCTGATGCCGCTGGCGATTCAG
GTTCATCATGCCGTCTGTGATGGCTTCCATGTCGGCAGAATGCTTAATGAATTACAACAGTACTGCGATG
AGTGGCAGGGCGGGGCGTAATTTTTTTAAGGCAGTTATTGGTGCCCTTAAACGCCTGGTGCTACGCCTGA
ATAAGTGATAATAAGCGGATGAATGGCAGAAATTCGAAAGCAAATTCGACCCGGTCGTCGGTTCAGGGCA
GGGTCGTTAAATAGCCGCTTATGTCTATTGCTGGTTTACCGGTTTATTGACTACCGGAAGCAGTGTGACC
GTGTGCTTCTCAAATGCCTGAGGCCAGTTTGCTCAGGCTCTCCCCGTGGAGGTAATAATTGACGATATGA
TCATTTATTCTGCCTCCCAGAGCCTGATAAAAACGGTTAGCGCTTCGTTAATACAGATGTAGGTGTTCCA
CAGGGTAGCCAGCAGCATCCTGCGATGCAGATCCGGAACATAATGGTGCAGGGCGCTTGTTTCGGCGTGG
GTATGGTGGCAGGCCCCGTGGCCGGGGGACTGTTGGGCGCTGCCGGCACCTGTCCTACGAGTTGCATGAT
AAAGAAGACAGTCATAAGTGCGGCGACGATAGTCATGCCCCGCGCCCACCGGAAGGAGCTACCGGACAGC
GGTGCGGACTGTTGTAACTCAGAATAAGAAATGAGGCCGCTCATGGCGTTGACTCTCAGTCATAGTATCG
TGGTATCACCGGTTGGTTCCACTCTCTGTTGCGGGCAACTTCAGCAGCACGTAGGGGACTTCCGCGTTTC
CAGACTTTACGAAACACGGAAACCGAAGACCATTCATGTTGTTGCTCAGGTCGCAGACGTTTTGCAGCAG
CAGTCGCTTCACGTTCGCTCGCGTATCGGTGATTCATTCTGCTAACCAGTAAGGCAACCCCGCCAGCCTA
GCCGGGTCCTCAACGACAGGAGCACGATCATGCGCACCCGTGGCCAGGACCCAACGCTGCCCGAGATGCG
CCGCGTGCGGCTGCTGGAGATGGCGGACGCGATGGATATGTTCTGCCAAGGGTTGGTTTGCGCATTCACA
GTTCTCCGCAAGAATTGATTGGCTCCAATTCTTGGAGTGGTGAATCCGTTAGCGAGGTGCCGCCGGCTTC
CATTCAGGTCGAGGTGGCCCGGCTCCATGCACCGCGACGCAACGCGGGGAGGCAGACAAGGTATAGGGCG
GCGCCTACAATCCATGCCAACCCGTTCCATGTGCTCGCCGAGGCGGCATAAATCGCCGTGACGATCAGCG
GTCCAGTGATCGAAGTTAGGCTGGTAAGAGCCGCGAGCGATCCTTGAAGCTGTCCCTGATGGTCGTCATC
TACCTGCCTGGACAGCATGGCCTGCAACGCGGGCATCCCGATGCCGCCGGAAGCGAGAAGAATCATAATG
GGGAAGGCCATCCAGCCTCGCGTCGCGAACGCCAGCAAGACGTAGCCCAGCGCGTCGGCCGCCATGCCGG
CGATAATGGCCTGCTTCTCGCCGAAACGTTTGGTGGCGGGACCAGTGACGAAGGCTTGAGCGAGGGCGTG
CAAGATTCCGAATACCGCAAGCGACAGGCCGATCATCGTCGCGCTCCAGCGAAAGCGGTCCTCGCCGAAA
ATGACCCAGAGCGCTGCCGGCACCTGTCCTACGAGTTGCATGATAAAGAAGACAGTCATAAGTGCGGCGA
CGATAGTCATGCCCCGCGCCCACCGGAAGGAGCTGACTGGGTTGAAGGCTCTCAAGGGCATCGGTCGACG
CTCTCCCTTATGCGACTCCTGCATTAGGAAGCAGCCCAGTAGTAGGTTGAGGCCGTTGAGCACCGCCGCC
GCAAGGAATGGTGCATGCAAGGAGATGGCGCCCAACAGTCCCCCGGCCACGGGGCCTGCCACCATACCCA
CGCCGAAACAAGCGCTCATGAGCCCGAAGTGGCGAGCCCGATCTTCCCCATCGGTGATGTCGGCGATATA
GGCGCCAGCAACCGCACCTGTGGCGCCGGTGATGCCGGCCACGATGCGTCCGGCGTAGAGGATCAGACTA
AGATCTCGATCCCGCGAAATTAATACGACTCACTATAGGGGAATTGTGAGCGGATAACAATTCCCCACTA
GTAATAATTTTGTTTAACTTTAAGAAGGAGATATACCATGGAAACTGAAGAAGGTAAACTGGTAATCTGG
ATTAACGGCGATAAAGGCTATAACGGTCTCGCTGAAGTCGGTAAGAAATTCGAGAAAGATACCGGAATTA
AAGTCACCGTTGAGCATCCGGATAAACTGGAAGAGAAATTCCCACAGGTTGCGGCAACTGGCGATGGCCC
TGACATTATCTTCTGGGCACACGACCGCTTTGGTGGCTACGCTCAATCTGGCCTGTTGGCTGAAATCACC
CCGGACAAAGCGTTCCAGGACAAGCTGTATCCGTTTACCTGGGATGCCGTACGTTACAACGGCAAGCTGA
TTGCTTACCCGATCGCTGTTGAAGCGTTATCGCTGATTTATAACAAAGACCTGCTGCCGAACCCGCCAAA
AACCTGGGAAGAGATCCCGGCGCTGGATAAAGAACTGAAAGCGAAAGGTAAGAGCGCCCTGATGTTCAAC
CTGCAAGAACCGTACTTCACCTGGCCGCTGATTGCTGCTGACGGGGGTTATGCGTTCAAGTATGAAAACG
GCAAGTACGACATTAAAGACGTGGGCGTGGATAACGCTGGCGCGAAAGCGGGTCTGACCTTCCTGGTTGA
CCTGATTAAAAACAAACACATGAATGCAGACACCGATTACTCCATCGCAGAAGCTGCCTTTAATAAAGGC
GAAACAGCGATGACCATCAACGGCCCGTGGGCATGGTCCAACATCGACACCAGCAAAGTGAATTATGGTG
TAACGGTACTGCCGACCTTCAAGGGTCAACCATCCAAACCGTTCGTTGGCGTGCTGAGCGCAGGTATTAA
CGCCGCCAGTCCGAACAAAGAGCTGGCAAAAGAGTTCCTCGAAAACTATCTGCTGACTGATGAAGGTCTG
GAAGCGGTTAATAAAGACAAACCGCTGGGTGCCGTAGCGCTGAAGTCTTACGAGGAAGAGTTGGCGAAAG
ATCCACGTATTGCCGCCACGATGGAAAACGCCCAGAAAGGTGAAATCATGCCGAACATCCCGCAGATGTC
CGCTTTCTGGTATGCCGTGCGTACTGCGGTGATCAACGCCGCCAGCGGTCGTCAGACTGTCGATGAAGCC
CTTAAAGACGCGCAGACTGGTACCGGCAGCGGCGAAAACCTTTACTTCCAGGGCCATATGCTCGAGGATG
ATGATCTGGGCTTCGATCCGTTCGTGGAAACCCAGAAAGGCCTGGCGGAACTGATGGAAAACGAAGTGTA
AGGATCCTAATAGTCTAGAGCTAGCCCTAGGAGATCCGGCTGCTAACAAAGCCCGAAAGGAAGCTGAGTT
GGCTGCTGCCACCGCTGAGCAATAACTAGCATAACCCCTTGGGGCCTCTAAACGGGTCTTGAGGGGTTTT
TTGCTGAAAGGAGGAACTATATCCGGATATCCCGCAAGAGGCCCGGCAGTACCGGCATAACCAAGCCTAT
GCCTACAGCATCCAGGGTGACGGTGCCGAGGATGACGATGAGCGCATTGTTAGATTTCATACACGGTGCC
TGACTGCGTTAGCAATTTAACTGTGATAAACTACCGCATTAAAGCTTATCGATGATAAGCTGTCAAACAT
GAGAATTACAACTTATATCGTATGGGGCTGACTTCAGGTGCTACATTTGAAGAGATAAATTGCACTGAAA
TCAAGAAATATTTTATCTGATTAATAAGATGATCTTCTTGAGATCGTTTTGGTCTGCGCGTAATCTCTTG
CTCTGAAAACGAAAAAACCGCCTTGCAGGGCGGTTTTTCGAAGGTTCTCTGAGCTACCAACTCTTTGAAC
CGAGGTAACTGGCTTGGAGGAGCGCAGTCACCAAAACTTGTCCTTTCAGTTTAGCCTTAACCGGCGCATG
ACTTCAAGACTAACTCCTCTAAATCAATTACCAGTGGCTGCTGCCAGTGGTGCTTTTGCATGTCTTTCCG
GGTTGGACTCAAGACGATAGTTACCGGATAAGGCGCAGCGGTCGGACTGAACGGGGGGTTCGTGCATACA
GTCCAGCTTGGAGCGAACTGCCTACCCGGAACTGAGTGTCAGGCGTGGAATGAGACAAACGCGGCCATAA
CAGCGGAATGACACCGGTAAACCGAAAGGCAGGAACAGGAGAGCGCACGAGGGAGCCGCCAGGGGGAAAC
GCCTGGTATCTTTATAGTCCTGTCGGGTTTCGCCACCACTGATTTGAGCGTCAGATTTCGTGATGCTTGT
CAGGGGGGCGGAGCCTATGGAAAAACGGCTTTGCCGCGGCCCTCTCACTTCCCTGTTAAGTATCTTCCTG
GCATCTTCCAGGAAATCTCCGCCCCGTTCGTAAGCCATTTCCGCTCGCCGCAGTCGAACGACCGAGCGTA
GCGAGTCAGTGAGCGAGGAAGCGGAATATATCCTGTATCACATATTCTGCTGACGCACCGGTGCAGCCTT
TTTTCTCCTGCCACATGAAGCACTTCACTGACACCCTCATCAGTGCCAACATAGTAAGCCAGTATACACT
CCCCTAGCGCTGATGTCCGGCGGTGCTTTTGCCGTTACGCACCACCCCGTCAGTAGCTGAACAGGAGGGA
CAGCTGATAGAAACAGAAGCCACTGGAGCACCTCAAAAACACCATCATACACTAAATCAGTAAGTTGGCA
GCATCACCCGACGCACTTTGCGCCGAATAAATACCTGTGACGGAAGATCACTTCGCAGAATAAATAAATC
CTGGTGTCCCTGTTGATACCGGGAAGCCCTGGGCCAACTTTTGGCGAAAATGAGACGTTGATCGGCACGT
AAGAGGTTCCAACTTTCACCATAATGAAATAAGATCACTACCGGGCGTATTTTTTGAGTTATCGAGATTT
TCAGGAGCTAAGGAAGCTAAAATGGAGAAAAAAATCACTGGATATACCACCGTTGATATATCCCAATGGC
ATCGTAAAGAACATTTTGAGGCATTTCAGTCAGTTGCTCAATGTACCTATAACCAGACCGTTCAGCTGGA
TATTACGGCCTTTTTAAAGACCGTAAAGAAAAATAAGCACAAGTTTTATCCGGCCTTTATTCACATTCTT
GCCCGCCTGATGAATGCTCATCCGGAATTC
